>Addgene plasmid #204624 | pPV-EF1a-EGxxFP-iP-A | addgene full sequence | sequence record 404743 | Addgene NGS Result
GAAAAGTGCCACCTGACGTCATCTGTTAACATTATACGCGTTTAACCCTAGAAAGATAATCATATTGTGA
CGTACGTTAAAGATAATCATGCGTAAAATTGACGCATGTGTTTTATCGGTCTGTATATCGAGGTTTATTT
ATTAATTTGAATAGATATTAAGTTTTATTATATTTACACTTACATACTAATAATAAATTCAACAAACAAT
TTATTTATGTTTATTTATTTATTAAAAAAAAACAAAAACTCAAAATTTCTTCTATAAAGTAACAAAACTT
TTAAACATTCTCTCTTTTACAAAAATAAACTTATTTTGTACTTTAAAAACAGTCATGTTGTATTATAAAA
TAAGTAATTAGCTTAACCTATACATAATAGAAACAAATTATACTTATTAGTCAGTCAGAAACAACTTTGG
CACATATCAATATTATGCTCTGCTAGCGTTTAAACCCGGGCGATCGCTCTAGACTAGTGCGGCCGCTGCA
GAAGCTTTGCAAAGATGGATAAAGTTTTAAACAGAGAGGAATCTTTGCAGCTAATGGACCTTCTAGGTCT
TGAAAGGAGTGGGAATTGGCTCCGGTGCCCGTCAGTGGGCAGAGCGCACATCGCCCACAGTCCCCGAGAA
GTTGGGGGGAGGGGTCGGCAATTGAACCGGTGCCTAGAGAAGGTGGCGCGGGGTAAACTGGGAAAGTGAT
GTCGTGTACTGGCTCCGCCTTTTTCCCGAGGGTGGGGGAGAACCGTATATAAGTGCAGTAGTCGCCGTGA
ACGTTCTTTTTCGCAACGGGTTTGCCGCCAGAACACAGGTAAGTGCCGTGTGTGGTTCCCGCGGGCCTGG
CCTCTTTACGGGTTATGGCCCTTGCGTGCCTTGAATTACTTCCACCTGGCTGCAGTACGTGATTCTTGAT
CCCGAGCTTCGGGTTGGAAGTGGGTGGGAGAGTTCGAGGCCTTGCGCTTAAGGAGCCCCTTCGCCTCGTG
CTTGAGTTGAGGCCTGGCCTGGGCGCTGGGGCCGCCGCGTGCGAATCTGGTGGCACCTTCGCGCCTGTCT
CGCTGCTTTCGATAAGTCTCTAGCCATTTAAAATTTTTGATGACCTGCTGCGACGCTTTTTTTCTGGCAA
GATAGTCTTGTAAATGCGGGCCAAGATCTGCACACTGGTATTTCGGTTTTTGGGGCCGCGGGCGGCGACG
GGGCCCGTGCGTCCCAGCGCACATGTTCGGCGAGGCGGGGCCTGCGAGCGCGGCCACCGAGAATCGGACG
GGGGTAGTCTCAAGCTGGCCGGCCTGCTCTGGTGCCTGGCCTCGCGCCGCCGTGTATCGCCCCGCCCTGG
GCGGCAAGGCTGGCCCGGTCGGCACCAGTTGCGTGAGCGGAAAGATGGCCGCTTCCCGGCCCTGCTGCAG
GGAGCTCAAAATGGAGGACGCGGCGCTCGGGAGAGCGGGCGGGTGAGTCACCCACACAAAGGAAAAGGGC
CTTTCCGTCCTCAGCCGTCGCTTCATGTGACTCCACGGAGTACCGGGCGCCGTCCAGGCACCTCGATTAG
TTCTCGAGCTTTTGGAGTACGTCGTCTTTAGGTTGGGGGGAGGGGTTTTATGCGATGGAGTTTCCCCACA
CTGAGTGGGTGGAGACTGAAGTTAGGCCAGCTTGGCACTTGATGTAATTCTCCTTGGAATTTGCCCTTTT
TGAGTTTGGATCTTGGTTCATTCTCAAGCCTCAGACAGTGGTTCAAAGTTTTTTTCTTCCATTTCAGGTG
TCGTGAGGAATTAGCGGTGGCGGCCATCACAAGTTTGTACAAAAAAGCAGGCTGGCGCCGGAACCAATTC
AGTCGACGGTACCGCGGGCCCGGGATCCACCGGTCGCCACCATGGTGAGCAAGGGCGAGGAGCTGTTCAC
CGGGGTGGTGCCCATCCTGGTCGAGCTGGACGGCGACGTAAACGGCCACAAGTTCAGCGTGTCCGGCGAG
GGCGAGGGCGATGCCACCTACGGCAAGCTGACCCTGAAGTTCATCTGCACCACCGGCAAGCTGCCCGTGC
CCTGGCCCACCCTCGTGACCACCCTGACCTACGGCGTGCAGTGCTTCAGCCGCTACCCCGACCACATGAA
GCGCCACGACTTCTTCAAGTCCGCCATGCCCGAAGGCTACGTCCAGGAGCGCACCATCTTCTTCAAGGAC
GACGGCAACTACAAGACCCGCGCCGAGGTGAAGTTCGAGGGCGACACCCTGGTGAACCGCATCGAGCTGA
AGGGCATCGACTTCAAGGAGGACGGCAACATCCTGGGGCACAAGCTGGAGTACAACTACAACAGCCACAA
CGTCTATATCATGGCCGACAAGCAGAAGAACGGCATCAAGGTGAACTTCAAGACCCGCCACAACATCGAG
GACGGCGGTCTCTGTCAGCGCTACCGTGAGACCTAGACCTACGGCGTGCAGTGCTTCAGCCGCTACCCCG
ACCACATGAAGCGCCACGACTTCTTCAAGTCCGCCATGCCCGAAGGCTACGTCCAGGAGCGCACCATCTT
CTTCAAGGACGACGGCAACTACAAGACCCGCGCCGAGGTGAAGTTCGAGGGCGACACCCTGGTGAACCGC
ATCGAGCTGAAGGGCATCGACTTCAAGGAGGACGGCAACATCCTGGGGCACAAGCTGGAGTACAACTACA
ACAGCCACAACGTCTATATCATGGCCGACAAGCAGAAGAACGGCATCAAGGTGAACTTCAAGACCCGCCA
CAACATCGAGGACGGCAGCGTGCAGCTCGCCGACCACTACCAGCAGAACACCCCCATCGGCGACGGCCCC
GTGCTGCTGCCCGACAACCACTACCTGAGCACCCAGTCCGCCCTGAGCAAAGACCCCAACGAGAAGCGCG
ATCACATGGTCCTGCTGGAGTTCGTGACCGCCGCCGGGATCACTCACGGCATGGACGAGCTGTACAAGTA
AAGCGGCCGCACTCGAGATATCTAGACCCAGCTTTCTTGTACAAAGTGGTGATCTAGCTAAAACGCGGCC
TCGAATCGAATTCCGCCCCCCCCCCTCTCCCTCCCCCCCCCCTAACGTTACTGGCCGAAGCCGCTTGGAA
TAAGGCCGGTGTGCGTTTGTCTATATGTTATTTTCCACCATATTGCCGTCTTTTGGCAATGTGAGGGCCC
GGAAACCTGGCCCTGTCTTCTTGACGAGCATTCCTAGGGGTCTTTCCCCTCTCGCCAAAGGAATGCAAGG
TCTGTTGAATGTCGTGAAGGAAGCAGTTCCTCTGGAAGCTTCTTGAAGACAAACAACGTCTGTAGCGACC
CTTTGCAGGCAGCGGAACCCCCCACCTGGCGACAGGTGCCTCTGCGGCCAAAAGCCACGTGTATAAGATA
CACCTGCAAAGGCGGCACAACCCCAGTGCCACGTTGTGAGTTGGATAGTTGTGGAAAGAGTCAAATGGCT
CTCCTCAAGCGTATTCAACAAGGGGCTGAAGGATGCCCAGAAGGTACCCCATTGTATGGGATCTGATCTG
GGGCCTCGGTGCACATGCTTTACATGTGTTTAGTCGAGGTTAAAAAAACGTCTAGGCCCCCCGAACCACG
GGGACGTGGTTTTCCTTTGAAAAACACGATGATAATATGGCCACAACCATGACCGAGTACAAGCCCACGG
TGCGCCTCGCCACCCGCGACGACGTCCCCAGGGCCGTACGCACCCTCGCCGCCGCGTTCGCCGACTACCC
CGCCACGCGCCACACCGTCGATCCGGACCGCCACATCGAGCGGGTCACCGAGCTGCAAGAACTCTTCCTC
ACGCGCGTCGGGCTCGACATCGGCAAGGTGTGGGTCGCGGACGACGGCGCCGCGGTGGCGGTCTGGACCA
CGCCGGAGAGCGTCGAAGCGGGGGCGGTGTTCGCCGAGATCGGCCCGCGCATGGCCGAGTTGAGCGGTTC
CCGGCTGGCCGCGCAGCAACAGATGGAAGGCCTCCTGGCGCCGCACCGGCCCAAGGAGCCCGCGTGGTTC
CTGGCCACCGTCGGCGTCTCGCCCGACCACCAGGGCAAGGGTCTGGGCAGCGCCGTCGTGCTCCCCGGAG
TGGAGGCGGCCGAGCGCGCCGGGGTGCCCGCCTTCCTGGAGACCTCCGCGCCCCGCAACCTCCCCTTCTA
CGAGCGGCTCGGCTTCACCGTCACCGCCGACGTCGAGGTGCCCGAAGGACCGCGCACCTGGTGCATGACC
CGCAAGCCCGGTGCCTGACGCCCGCCCCACGACCCGCAGCGCCCGACCGAAAGGAGCGCACGACCCCATG
CATCGATTCGAATGTACAGATCTGGATCCTAGGCTTAAGTATACCTCGAGTTAAATTCACTCCTCAGGTG
CAGGCTGCCTATCAGAAGGTGGTGGCTGGTGTGGCCAATGCCCTGGCTCACAAATACCACTGAGATCTTT
TTCCCTCTGCCAAAAATTATGGGGACATCATGAAGCCCCTTGAGCATCTGACTTCTGGCTAATAAAGGAA
ATTTATTTTCATTGCAATAGTGTGTTGGAATTTTTTGTGTCTCTCACTCGGAAGGACATATGGGAGGGCA
AATCATTTAAAACATCAGAATGAGTATTTGGTTTAGAGTTTGGCAACATATGCCCATATGCTGGCTGCCA
TGAACAAAGGTTGGCTATAAAGAGGTCATCAGTATATGAAACAGCCCCCTGCTGTCCATTCCTTATTCCA
TAGAAAAGCCTTGACTTGAGGTTAGATTTTTTTTATATTTTGTTTTGTGTTATTTTTTTCTTTAACATCC
CTAAAATTTTCCTTACATGTTTTACTAGCCAGATTTTTCCTCCTCTCCTGACTACTCCCAGTCATAGCTG
TCCCTCTTCTCTTATGGAGATCCCTCGACTTAATTAACCAACAAGCTCGTCATCGCTTTGCAGAAGAGCA
GAGAGGATATGCTCATCGTCTAAAGAACTACCCATTTTATTATATATTAGTCACGATATCTATAACAAGA
AAATATATATATAATAAGTTATCACGTAAGTAGAACATGAAATAACAATATAATTATCGTATGAGTTAAA
TCTTAAAAGTCACGTAAAAGATAATCATGCGTCATTTTGACTCACGCGGTCGTTATAGTTCAAAATCAGT
GACACTTACCGCATTGACAAGCACGCCTCACGGGAGCTCCAAGCGGCGACTGAGATGTCCTAAATGCACA
GCGACGGATTCGCGCTATTTAGAAAGAGAGAGCAATATTTCAAGAATGCATGCGTCAATTTTACGCAGAC
TATCTTTCTAGGGTTAATACGTATAATACATATGATTCAGCTGCATTAATGAATCGGCCAACGCGCGGGG
AGAGGCGGTTTGCGTATTGGGCGCTCTTCCGCTTCCTCGCTCACTGACTCGCTGCGCTCGGTCGTTCGGC
TGCGGCGAGCGGTATCAGCTCACTCAAAGGCGGTAATACGGTTATCCACAGAATCAGGGGATAACGCAGG
AAAGAACATGTGAGCAAAAGGCCAGCAAAAGGCCAGGAACCGTAAAAAGGCCGCGTTGCTGGCGTTTTTC
CATAGGCTCCGCCCCCCTGACGAGCATCACAAAAATCGACGCTCAAGTCAGAGGTGGCGAAACCCGACAG
GACTATAAAGATACCAGGCGTTTCCCCCTGGAAGCTCCCTCGTGCGCTCTCCTGTTCCGACCCTGCCGCT
TACCGGATACCTGTCCGCCTTTCTCCCTTCGGGAAGCGTGGCGCTTTCTCATAGCTCACGCTGTAGGTAT
CTCAGTTCGGTGTAGGTCGTTCGCTCCAAGCTGGGCTGTGTGCACGAACCCCCCGTTCAGCCCGACCGCT
GCGCCTTATCCGGTAACTATCGTCTTGAGTCCAACCCGGTAAGACACGACTTATCGCCACTGGCAGCAGC
CACTGGTAACAGGATTAGCAGAGCGAGGTATGTAGGCGGTGCTACAGAGTTCTTGAAGTGGTGGCCTAAC
TACGGCTACACTAGAAGAACAGTATTTGGTATCTGCGCTCTGCTGAAGCCAGTTACCTTCGGAAAAAGAG
TTGGTAGCTCTTGATCCGGCAAACAAACCACCGCTGGTAGCGGTGGTTTTTTTGTTTGCAAGCAGCAGAT
TACGCGCAGAAAAAAAGGATCTCAAGAAGATCCTTTGATCTTTTCTACGGGGTCTGACGCTCAGTGGAAC
GAAAACTCACGTTAAGGGATTTTGGTCATGAGATTATCAAAAAGGATCTTCACCTAGATCCTTTTAAATT
AAAAATGAAGTTTTAAATCAATCTAAAGTATATATGAGTAAACTTGGTCTGACAGTTACCAATGCTTAAT
CAGTGAGGCACCTATCTCAGCGATCTGTCTATTTCGTTCATCCATAGTTGCCTGACTCCCCGTCGTGTAG
ATAACTACGATACGGGAGGGCTTACCATCTGGCCCCAGTGCTGCAATGATACCGCGAGACCCACGCTCAC
CGGCTCCAGATTTATCAGCAATAAACCAGCCAGCCGGAAGGGCCGAGCGCAGAAGTGGTCCTGCAACTTT
ATCCGCCTCCATCCAGTCTATTAATTGTTGCCGGGAAGCTAGAGTAAGTAGTTCGCCAGTTAATAGTTTG
CGCAACGTTGTTGCCATTGCTACAGGCATCGTGGTGTCACGCTCGTCGTTTGGTATGGCTTCATTCAGCT
CCGGTTCCCAACGATCAAGGCGAGTTACATGATCCCCCATGTTGTGCAAAAAAGCGGTTAGCTCCTTCGG
TCCTCCGATCGTTGTCAGAAGTAAGTTGGCCGCAGTGTTATCACTCATGGTTATGGCAGCACTGCATAAT
TCTCTTACTGTCATGCCATCCGTAAGATGCTTTTCTGTGACTGGTGAGTACTCAACCAAGTCATTCTGAG
AATAGTGTATGCGGCGACCGAGTTGCTCTTGCCCGGCGTCAATACGGGATAATACCGCGCCACATAGCAG
AACTTTAAAAGTGCTCATCATTGGAAAACGTTCTTCGGGGCGAAAACTCTCAAGGATCTTACCGCTGTTG
AGATCCAGTTCGATGTAACCCACTCGTGCACCCAACTGATCTTCAGCATCTTTTACTTTCACCAGCGTTT
CTGGGTGAGCAAAAACAGGAAGGCAAAATGCCGCAAAAAAGGGAATAAGGGCGACACGGAAATGTTGAAT
ACTCATACTCTTCCTTTTTCAATATTATTGAAGCATTTATCAGGGTTATTGTCTCATGAGCGGATACATA
TTTGAATGTATTTAGAAAAATAAACAAATAGGGGTTCCGCGCACATTTCCCC
Features (pLannotate 1.2.2; 15 found; start..end, strand, type, name):
    505..571     +  CDS            small t antigen (fragment): SV40 (simian virus 40) small t antigen
    578..1756    +  promoter       EF-1α promoter: strong constitutive promoter for human elongation factor EF-1α
   1779..1803    +  protein_bind   attB1: mutant version of attB; recombination site for the Gateway® BP reaction BP Clonase™
   1820..1848    +  misc_feature   MCS (fragment): multiple cloning site
   1862..2388    +  CDS            SGFP2 (fragment): strongly enhanced green fluorescent protein (Kremers et al., 2007) mammalian codon-optimized
   2411..2941    +  CDS            mEmerald (fragment): brightly fluorescent monomeric variant of GFP mammalian codon-optimized
   2966..2990    -  protein_bind   attB2: mutant version of attB; recombination site for the Gateway® BP reaction BP Clonase™
   3143..3605    +  misc_feature   IRES: internal ribosome entry site (IRES) of the encephalomyocarditis virus (EMCV)
   3619..4218    +  CDS            PuroR: puromycin N-acetyltransferase; pac from Streptomyces alboniger; confers resistance to puromycin
   4326..4400    +  CDS            HBB (fragment): HBB_PONPY - Experimental evidence at transcript level: Swiss-Prot protein existence level 2. Involved in oxygen transport from the lung to the various peripheral tissues. From Pongo pygmaeus (Bornean orangutan).
   4471..4526    +  polyA_signal   β-globin poly(A) signal: rabbit β-globin polyadenylation signal (Gil and Proudfoot, 1987)
   5288..5344    -  CDS            lacI (fragment): lac repressor; lacI; The lac repressor binds to the lac operator to inhibit transcription in E. coli. This inhibition can be relieved by adding lactose or isopropyl-β-D-thiogalactopyranoside (IPTG).
   5527..6115    -  rep_origin     ori: high-copy-number ColE1/pMB1/pBR322/pUC origin of replication
   6286..7146    -  CDS            AmpR: β-lactamase; bla; confers resistance to ampicillin, carbenicillin, and related antibiotics
   7147..7251    -  promoter       AmpR promoter: bla
