[The description below was written by a language model from this plasmid's Addgene catalogue record and pLannotate feature annotations shown in this document.]
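Description:
pPV-EF1a-EGxxFP-iP-A is an empty mammalian expression backbone built on the pPV vector, intended for making single-strand annealing (SSA) reporter plasmids of the EGxxFP type. In bacteria it is maintained as a high-copy plasmid through a ColE1/pUC-type origin and selected with ampicillin via the β-lactamase gene and its own promoter. The catalogue lists the backbone at about 6.2 kb, while the sequenced record is 7,262 nt. The difference presumably reflects the reporter cassette.

The mammalian cassette is driven by the strong constitutive human EF-1α promoter. Downstream, flanked by Gateway attB1 and attB2 sites, lie two adjacent partial GFP coding segments, which the annotation software matched to SGFP2 and mEmerald fragments. These are the two overlapping halves of a split EGFP. No insert is present. According to the record, a nuclease target sequence is placed between the halves by In-Fusion cloning after AfeI digestion. In EGxxFP reporters generally, cutting the inserted target in cells lets the overlapping GFP sequences recombine by single-strand annealing or homology-directed repair, which restores an intact open reading frame and produces green fluorescence as a readout of cleavage activity.

After the reporter, an EMCV IRES allows translation of puromycin N-acetyltransferase from the same transcript, so transfected cells can be selected with puromycin, and a rabbit β-globin polyadenylation signal terminates the message. Short fragments annotated as SV40 small t antigen, HBB and lacI appear to be vector remnants or parts of the β-globin 3′ region rather than functional genes. The associated publication concerns a dual CRISPR-Cas3 system for multi-exon skipping in patient-derived iPSCs, which is consistent with using this vector to test genome-editing nuclease activity.
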