Addgene plasmid #204624: pPV-EF1a-EGxxFP-iP-A
Purpose: (Empty Backbone) Cloning vector for SSA vector (EGxxFP), the target sequence can be inserted by In-Fusion reaction after AfeI digestion
Depositing lab: Akitsu Hotta. Depositing organization: Kyoto University, Center for iPS Cell Research and Application. Publication: Dual CRISPR-Cas3 system for inducing multi-exon skipping in DMD patient-derived iPSCs. Kita Y, Okuzaki Y, Naoe Y, Lee J, Bang U, Okawa N, Ichiki A, Jonouchi T, Sakurai H, Kojima Y, Hotta A. Stem Cell Reports. 2023 Sep 12;18(9):1753-1765. doi: 10.1016/j.stemcr.2023.07.007. Epub 2023 Aug 24. PubMed 37625413.
Backbone
  Vector backbone: pPV
  Backbone size (bp): 6200
  Vector type: Mammalian Expression
  Selectable markers: Puromycin
Growth in bacteria
  Bacterial resistance: Ampicillin, 100 μg/mL
  Growth temperature: 37°C
  Growth strain: DH5alpha
  Copy number: High Copy
Gene/Insert
  Gene/Insert name: None
Terms and licenses: Academic/Nonprofit Terms; Industry Terms: Not Available to Industry
How to cite: pPV-EF1a-EGxxFP-iP-A was a gift from Akitsu Hotta (Addgene plasmid # 204624 ; http://n2t.net/addgene:204624 ; RRID:Addgene_204624)
